Addgene plasmid #183764: p15_attB(bxb)_lox
Purpose: (Empty Backbone) Bxb1-specific donor plasmid for the cloning of payloads (~10 - 50 kb)
Depositing lab: Richard Davis. Depositing organization: Leiden University Medical Center. Publication: STRAIGHT-IN enables high-throughput targeting of large DNA payloads in human pluripotent stem cells. Blanch-Asensio A, Grandela C, Brandao KO, de Korte T, Mei H, Ariyurek Y, Yiangou L, Mol MPH, van Meer BJ, Kloet SL, Mummery CL, Davis RP. Cell Rep Methods. 2022 Sep 22;2(10):100300. doi: 10.1016/j.crmeth.2022.100300. eCollection 2022 Oct 24. PubMed 36313798.
Backbone
  Vector backbone: p15A
  Backbone size (bp): 3800
  Vector type: Mammalian Expression, Cre/Lox, Synthetic Biology
Growth in bacteria
  Bacterial resistance: Ampicillin, 100 μg/mL
  Growth temperature: 37°C
  Growth strain: NEB Stable
  Copy number: Low Copy
Terms and licenses: Academic/Nonprofit Terms; Industry Terms: Not Available to Industry
How to cite: p15_attB(bxb)_lox was a gift from Richard Davis (Addgene plasmid # 183764 ; http://n2t.net/addgene:183764 ; RRID:Addgene_183764)
