[The description below was written by a language model from this plasmid's Addgene catalogue record and pLannotate feature annotations shown in this document.]
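Description:
p15_attB(bxb)_lox is an empty donor backbone of about 3.8 kb, built for cloning large DNA payloads (roughly 10 to 50 kb) that will then be integrated by Bxb1 serine integrase. The associated work applies this platform to targeting large payloads in human pluripotent stem cells. The plasmid replicates in E. coli from the p15A origin. This low-to-medium copy replicon helps keep large or repetitive inserts stable, and the record's use of a recombination-deficient stable strain serves the same end. Selection is by ampicillin through the bla gene under its native promoter.

The feature table shows an EF-1α promoter followed closely by a loxP site and, about 70 bp further on, a lox2272 site. Only very short matches to NeoR/KanR and PuroR lie between the two sites, so no complete mammalian selection gene is annotated on the plasmid. An SV40 early promoter is also present, next to a small t antigen fragment that spans the sequence origin. Short lacZα, RSF ori and bom fragments look like backbone remnants.

The Bxb1 attB site named in the plasmid's title was not picked up by the automated annotation, so its position cannot be given from this record. The mammalian promoters without downstream coding sequences suggest a promoter-trap style design, in which correct integration at a genomic landing pad would activate a promoterless marker. The heterospecific lox sites would plausibly allow later Cre-mediated excision of auxiliary vector sequences. The record does not spell out either mechanism, so both should be read as inference.
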