Features (pLannotate 1.2.2; 13 found; start..end, strand, type, name):
     64..1242    +  promoter       EF-1α promoter: strong constitutive promoter for human elongation factor EF-1α
   1308..1341    +  protein_bind   loxP: Cre-mediated recombination occurs in the 8-bp core sequence (GCATACAT). Cre recombinase
   1342..1366    -  CDS            NeoR/KanR (fragment): aminoglycoside phosphotransferase confers resistance to neomycin, kanamycin, and G418 (Geneticin®)
   1386..1407    +  CDS            PuroR (fragment): puromycin N-acetyltransferase; pac from Streptomyces; confers resistance to puromycin
   1408..1440    +  protein_bind   lox2272: Cre-mediated recombination occurs in the 8-bp core sequence (GGATACTT). lox2272 sites are compatible with each other, but incompatible with loxP or loxN sites (Lee and Saito, 1988). Cre recombinase
   1446..1565    +  CDS            lacZα (fragment): LacZα fragment of β-galactosidase; lacZ fragment
   1596..1700    +  promoter       AmpR promoter: bla
   1701..2561    +  CDS            AmpR: β-lactamase; bla; confers resistance to ampicillin, carbenicillin, and related antibiotics
   2726..3271    +  rep_origin     p15A ori: Plasmids containing the medium-copy-number p15A origin of replication can be propagated in E. coli cells that contain a second plasmid with the ColE1 origin.
   3359..3414    +  rep_origin     RSF ori (fragment): Plasmids containing the RSF 1030 origin of replication can be propagated in E. coli cells that contain additional plasmids with compatible origins.
   3513..3539    -  misc_feature   bom (fragment): basis of mobility region from pBR322
   3539..3735    +  promoter       SV40 promoter: SV40 early promoter
   3749..57      +  CDS            small t antigen (fragment) (across the origin): SV40 (simian virus 40) small t antigen
>Addgene plasmid #183764 | p15_attB(bxb)_lox | addgene full sequence | sequence record 365730 | Addgene NGS Result
TTTTAAACAGAGAGGAATCTTTGCAGCTAATGGACCTTCTAGGTCTTGAAAGGAGTGGGAATTGGCTCCG
GTGCCCGTCAGTGGGCAGAGCGCACATCGCCCACAGTCCCCGAGAAGTTGGGGGGAGGGGTCGGCAATTG
AACCGGTGCCTAGAGAAGGTGGCGCGGGGTAAACTGGGAAAGTGATGTCGTGTACTGGCTCCGCCTTTTT
CCCGAGGGTGGGGGAGAACCGTATATAAGTGCAGTAGTCGCCGTGAACGTTCTTTTTCGCAACGGGTTTG
CCGCCAGAACACAGGTAAGTGCCGTGTGTGGTTCCCGCGGGCCTGGCCTCTTTACGGGTTATGGCCCTTG
CGTGCCTTGAATTACTTCCACCTGGCTGCAGTACGTGATTCTTGATCCCGAGCTTCGGGTTGGAAGTGGG
TGGGAGAGTTCGAGGCCTTGCGCTTAAGGAGCCCCTTCGCCTCGTGCTTGAGTTGAGGCCTGGCCTGGGC
GCTGGGGCCGCCGCGTGCGAATCTGGTGGCACCTTCGCGCCTGTCTCGCTGCTTTCGATAAGTCTCTAGC
CATTTAAAATTTTTGATGACCTGCTGCGACGCTTTTTTTCTGGCAAGATAGTCTTGTAAATGCGGGCCAA
GATCTGCACACTGGTATTTCGGTTTTTGGGGCCGCGGGCGGCGACGGGGCCCGTGCGTCCCAGCGCACAT
GTTCGGCGAGGCGGGGCCTGCGAGCGCGGCCACCGAGAATCGGACGGGGGTAGTCTCAAGCTGGCCGGCC
TGCTCTGGTGCCTGGCCTCGCGCCGCCGTGTATCGCCCCGCCCTGGGCGGCAAGGCTGGCCCGGTCGGCA
CCAGTTGCGTGAGCGGAAAGATGGCCGCTTCCCGGCCCTGCTGCAGGGAGCTCAAAATGGAGGACGCGGC
GCTCGGGAGAGCGGGCGGGTGAGTCACCCACACAAAGGAAAAGGGCCTTTCCGTCCTCAGCCGTCGCTTC
ATGTGACTCCACGGAGTACCGGGCGCCGTCCAGGCACCTCGATTAGTTCTCGAGCTTTTGGAGTACGTCG
TCTTTAGGTTGGGGGGAGGGGTTTTATGCGATGGAGTTTCCCCACACTGAGTGGGTGGAGACTGAAGTTA
GGCCAGCTTGGCACTTGATGTAATTCTCCTTGGAATTTGCCCTTTTTGAGTTTGGATCTTGGTTCATTCT
CAAGCCTCAGACAGTGGTTCAAAGTTTTTTTCTTCCATTTCAGGTGTCGTGAGGAATTCGCCACCATGGC
CGGCTTGTCGACGACGGCGGTCTCCGTCGTCAGGATCATCCGGATCCATAACTTCGTATAGCATACATTA
TACGAAGTTATCATGATATTCGGCAAGCAGGCATCGACTAGTTAATTAAGCTAGCGCTGCAAGAACTCTT
CCTCACGATAACTTCGTATAGGAGACTTTATACGAAGTTAAGCGCTCACTGGCCGTCGTTTTACAACGTC
GTGACTGGGAAAACCCTGGCGTTACCCAACTTAATCGCCTTGCAGCACATCCCCCTTTCGCCAGCTGGCG
TAATAGCGAAGAGGCCCGCACCGATACGTCAGGTGGCACTTTTCGGGGAAATGTGCGCGGAACCCCTATT
TGTTTATTTTTCTAAATACATTCAAATATGTATCCGCTCATGAGACAATAACCCTGATAAATGCTTCAAT
AATATTGAAAAAGGAAGAGTATGAGTATTCAACATTTCCGTGTCGCCCTTATTCCCTTTTTTGCGGCATT
TTGCCTTCCTGTTTTTGCTCACCCAGAAACGCTGGTGAAAGTAAAAGATGCTGAAGATCAGTTGGGTGCA
CGAGTGGGTTACATCGAACTGGATCTCAACAGCGGTAAGATCCTTGAGAGTTTTCGCCCCGAAGAACGTT
TTCCAATGATGAGCACTTTTAAAGTTCTGCTATGTGGCGCGGTATTATCCCGTGTTGACGCCGGGCAAGA
GCAACTCGGTCGCCGCATACACTATTCTCAGAATGACTTGGTTGAGTACTCACCAGTCACAGAAAAGCAT
CTTACGGATGGCATGACAGTAAGAGAATTATGCAGTGCTGCCATAACCATGAGTGATAACACTGCGGCCA
ACTTACTTCTGACAACGATCGGAGGACCGAAGGAGCTAACCGCTTTTTTGCACAACATGGGGGATCATGT
AACTCGCCTTGATCGTTGGGAACCGGAGCTGAATGAAGCCATACCAAACGACGAGCGTGACACCACGATG
CCTGCAGCAATGGCAACAACGTTGCGCAAACTATTAACTGGCGAACTACTTACTCTAGCTTCCCGGCAAC
AATTAATAGACTGGATGGAGGCGGATAAAGTTGCAGGACCACTTCTGCGCTCGGCCCTTCCGGCTGGCTG
GTTTATTGCTGATAAATCTGGAGCCGGTGAGCGTGGGTCTCGCGGTATCATTGCAGCACTGGGGCCAGAT
GGTAAGCCCTCCCGTATCGTAGTTATCTACACGACGGGGAGTCAGGCAACTATGGATGAACGAAATAGAC
AGATCGCTGAGATAGGTGCCTCACTGATTAAGCATTGGTAACTGTCAGACCAAGTTTACTCATATATACT
TTAGATTGATTTAAAACTTCATTTTTAATTTAAAAGGATCTAGGTGAAGATCCTTTTTGATAATCTCATG
ACCAAAATCCCTTAACGTGAGTTTTCGTTCCACTGAGCGTCAGACCCCTTAATAAGATGATCTTCTTGAG
ATCGTTTTGGTCTGCGCGTAATCTCTTGCTCTGAAAACGAAAAAACCGCCTTGCAGGGCGGTTTTTCGAA
GGTTCTCTGAGCTACCAACTCTTTGAACCGAGGTAACTGGCTTGGAGGAGCGCAGTCACCAAAACTTGTC
CTTTCAGTTTAGCCTTAACCGGCGCATGACTTCAAGACTAACTCCTCTAAATCAATTACCAGTGGCTGCT
GCCAGTGGTGCTTTTGCATGTCTTTCCGGGTTGGACTCAAGACGATAGTTACCGGATAAGGCGCAGCGGT
CGGACTGAACGGGGGGTTCGTGCATACAGTCCAGCTTGGAGCGAACTGCCTACCCGGAACTGAGTGTCAG
GCGTGGAATGAGACAAACGCGGCCATAACAGCGGAATGACACCGGTAAACCGAAAGGCAGGAACAGGAGA
GCGCACGAGGGAGCCGCCAGGGGGAAACGCCTGGTATCTTTATAGTCCTGTCGGGTTTCGCCACCACTGA
TTTGAGCGTCAGATTTCGTGATGCTTGTCAGGGGGGCGGAGCCTATGGAAAAACGGCTTTGCCGCGGCCC
TCTCACTTCCCTGTTAAGTATCTTCCTGGCATCTTCCAGGAAATCTCCGCCCCGTTCGTAAGCCATTTCC
GCTCGCCGCAGTCGAACGACCGAGCGTAGCGAGTCAGTGAGCGAGGAAGCGGAATATATCCTGTATCACA
TATTCTGCTGACGCACCGGTGCAGCCTTTTTTCTCCTGCCACATGAAGCACTTCACTGACACCCTCATCA
GTGCCAACATAGTAAGCCAGTATACACTCCGCTAGCGCTGCATCTCAATTAGTCAGCAACCATAGTCCCG
CCCCTAACTCCGCCCATCCCGCCCCTAACTCCGCCCAGTTCCGCCCATTCTCCGCCCCATGGCTGACTAA
TTTTTTTTATTTATGCAGAGGCCGAGGCCGCCTCGGCCTCTGAGCTATTCCAGAAGTAGTGAGGAGGCTT
TTTTGGAGGCCTAGGCTTTTGCAAAAAGCTTTGCAAAGATGGATAAAG
